Addgene plasmid #182727: pGWT35S-KON168-MXMT
Purpose: Transient expression of KON168-MXMT in plant cell
Depositing lab: Yutaka Kodama. Depositing organization: Utsunomiya University. Publication: A novel orange-colored bimolecular fluorescence complementation (BiFC) assay using monomeric Kusabira-Orange protein. Fujii Y, Yoshimura A, Kodama Y. Biotechniques. 2018 Apr;64(4):153-161. doi: 10.2144/btn-2017-0121. PubMed 29661017.
Backbone
  Vector backbone: pGWT35S
  Modifications to backbone: the MXMT gene was subcloned into the NcoI/SpeI site of the p35S-sfGFP vectors encoding the BiFC fragments.
  Vector type: Plant Expression
Growth in bacteria
  Bacterial resistance: Kanamycin, 50 μg/mL
  Growth temperature: 37°C
  Growth strain: DH5alpha
  Copy number: Unknown
Gene/Insert
  Gene/Insert name: KON168 (alt name: N-terminal fragment of mKO2, aa1-168)
  Species: Synthetic
  Promoter: CaMV 35S promoter
  Cloning method: Gateway Cloning
  Sequencing primers: 5′ GGGGACAAGTTTGTACAAAAAAGCAGGCTTCATGGTGAGTGTGATTAAA; 3′ GGGGACCACTTTGTACAAGAAAGCTGGGTCTTATCCTTCAAGTTTTAGG
Terms and licenses: Academic/Nonprofit Terms; Industry Terms: Not Available to Industry
How to cite: pGWT35S-KON168-MXMT was a gift from Yutaka Kodama (Addgene plasmid # 182727 ; http://n2t.net/addgene:182727 ; RRID:Addgene_182727)
