[The description below was written by a language model from this plasmid's Addgene catalogue record and pLannotate feature annotations shown in this document.]
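Description:
pGWT35S-KON168-MXMT is a small (about 5.2 kb) plant expression plasmid built on the pGWT35S backbone and intended for transient expression in plant cells rather than for Agrobacterium-mediated stable transformation; no T-DNA borders or plant selectable marker appear in the feature table. It is propagated in E. coli through a high-copy ColE1/pUC-type origin and selected with kanamycin via an aph(3')-Ia resistance gene. Remnants of a cloning-vector scaffold (lacZα, lac promoter/operator, T7 and SP6 promoters, and fragments of rop, bom and lacI) flank the expression cassette and have no evident role in its plant function.

The cassette is driven by the CaMV 35S promoter followed by the tobacco mosaic virus Ω leader, a translational enhancer, and ends with the nopaline synthase (NOS) terminator and polyadenylation signal. Between these lie KON168, the N-terminal fragment (residues 1–168) of the monomeric Kusabira-Orange protein mKO2, annotated by similarity as an mK-GO fragment. It was introduced by Gateway recombination and is bracketed by attB1 and attB2 sites. Downstream of attB2 lies the coding sequence for MXMT1, a methylxanthine methyltransferase from Coffea arabica, which the record says was subcloned by NcoI/SpeI. The name and layout indicate an N-terminal KON168 fusion to MXMT, with the attB2 region serving as linker, although the table does not itself confirm reading-frame continuity.

The construct serves as one half of an orange bimolecular fluorescence complementation (BiFC) assay. When it is co-expressed with a partner carrying the complementary C-terminal mKO2 fragment, interaction between the fused proteins reconstitutes fluorescence, reporting protein–protein association in living plant cells.
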