Features (pLannotate 1.2.2; 23 found; start..end, strand, type, name):
    165..753     -  rep_origin     ori: high-copy-number ColE1/pMB1/pBR322/pUC origin of replication
    911..1726    -  CDS            KanR: aminoglycoside phosphotransferase; aph(3')-Ia; confers resistance to kanamycin in bacteria or G418 (Geneticin®) in eukaryotes
   1763..1843    -  promoter       AmpR promoter (fragment): bla
   1938..1973    +  CDS            rop (fragment): Rop protein, which maintains plasmids at low copy number; rop
   2075..2164    +  misc_feature   bom (fragment): basis of mobility region from pBR322
   2180..2335    -  CDS            lacZα (fragment): LacZα fragment of β-galactosidase; lacZ fragment
   2343..2361    +  promoter       T7 promoter: promoter for bacteriophage T7 RNA polymerase
   2373..2394    +  misc_feature   MCS (fragment): pUC18/19 multiple cloning site
   2438..2782    +  promoter       CaMV 35S promoter: strong constitutive promoter from cauliflower mosaic virus
   2734..2780    +  promoter       minimal CaMV 35S promoter: minimal 35S promoter from cauliflower mosaic virus
   2802..2857    +  misc_feature   TMV Ω: translational enhancer from the tobacco mosaic virus 5'-leader sequence (Gallie et al., 1988)
   2859..2876    +  misc_feature   MCS (fragment): pUC18/19 multiple cloning site
   2901..2925    +  protein_bind   attB1: mutant version of attB; recombination site for the Gateway® BP reaction BP Clonase™
   2928..3431    +  CDS            mK-GO (fragment): mK-GO is a multistate orange fluorescent protein published in 2010, derived from Verrillofungia concinna. It has low acid sensitivity.
   3436..3460    -  protein_bind   attB2: mutant version of attB; recombination site for the Gateway® BP reaction BP Clonase™
   3486..4619    +  CDS            MXMT1: MXMT1_COFAR - Also known as CTS1 From Coffea arabica (Arabian coffee).
   4636..4886    +  terminator     NOS terminator: nopaline synthase terminator and poly(A) signal
   4908..4938    +  misc_feature   MCS (fragment): pUC18/19 multiple cloning site
   4951..4969    -  promoter       SP6 promoter: promoter for bacteriophage SP6 RNA polymerase
   5011..5027    -  protein_bind   lac operator: The lac repressor binds to the lac operator to inhibit transcription in E. coli. This inhibition can be relieved by adding lactose or isopropyl-β-D-thiogalactopyranoside (IPTG). lac repressor encoded by lacI
   5035..5065    -  promoter       lac promoter: promoter for the E. coli lac operon
   5080..5101    -  protein_bind   CAP binding site: CAP binding activates transcription in the presence of cAMP. E. coli catabolite activator protein
   5114..5206    -  CDS            lacI (fragment): lac repressor; lacI; The lac repressor binds to the lac operator to inhibit transcription in E. coli. This inhibition can be relieved by adding lactose or isopropyl-β-D-thiogalactopyranoside (IPTG).
>Addgene plasmid #182727 | pGWT35S-KON168-MXMT | addgene full sequence | sequence record 361027 | Addgene NGS Result
ACTGACTCGCTGCGCTCGGTCGTTCGGCTGCGGCGAGCGGTATCAGCTCACTCAAAGGCGGTAATACGGT
TATCCACAGAATCAGGGGATAACGCAGGAAAGAACATGTGAGCAAAAGGCCAGCAAAAGGCCAGGAACCG
TAAAAAGGCCGCGTTGCTGGCGTTTTTCCATAGGCTCCGCCCCCCTGACGAGCATCACAAAAATCGACGC
TCAAGTCAGAGGTGGCGAAACCCGACAGGACTATAAAGATACCAGGCGTTTCCCCCTGGAAGCTCCCTCG
TGCGCTCTCCTGTTCCGACCCTGCCGCTTACCGGATACCTGTCCGCCTTTCTCCCTTCGGGAAGCGTGGC
GCTTTCTCATAGCTCACGCTGTAGGTATCTCAGTTCGGTGTAGGTCGTTCGCTCCAAGCTGGGCTGTGTG
CACGAACCCCCCGTTCAGCCCGACCGCTGCGCCTTATCCGGTAACTATCGTCTTGAGTCCAACCCGGTAA
GACACGACTTATCGCCACTGGCAGCAGCCACTGGTAACAGGATTAGCAGAGCGAGGTATGTAGGCGGTGC
TACAGAGTTCTTGAAGTGGTGGCCTAACTACGGCTACACTAGAAGAACAGTATTTGGTATCTGCGCTCTG
CTGAAGCCAGTTACCTTCGGAAAAAGAGTTGGTAGCTCTTGATCCGGCAAACAAACCACCGCTGGTAGCG
GTGGTTTTTTTGTTTGCAAGCAGCAGATTACGCGCAGAAAAAAAGGATCTCAAGAAGATCCTTTGATCTT
TTCTACGGGGTCTGACGCTCAGTGGAACGAAAACTCACGTTAAGGGATTTTGGTCATGAGATTATCAAAA
AGGATCTTCACCTAGATCCTTTTAAATTAAAAATGAAGTTTTAAATCAATCTAAAGTATATATGTTTTAA
TTAGAAAAACTCATCGAGCATCAAATGAAACTGCAATTTATTCATATCAGGATTATCAATACCATATTTT
TGAAAAAGCCGTTTCTGTAATGAAGGAGAAAACTCACCGAGGCAGTTCCATAGGATGGCAAGATCCTGGT
ATCGGTCTGCGATTCCGACTCGTCCAACATCAATACAACCTATTAATTTCCCCTCGTCAAAAATAAGGTT
ATCAAGTGAGAAATCACCATGAGTGACGACTGAATCCGGTGAGAATGGCAATAGCTTATGCATTTCTTTC
CAGACTTGTTCAACAGGCCAGCCATTACGCTCGTCATCAAAATCACTCGCATCAACCAAACCGTTATTCA
TTCGTGATTGCGCCTGAGCGAGACGAAATACGCGATCGCTGTTAAAAGGACAATTACAAACAGGAATCGA
ATGCAACCGGCGCAGGAACACTGCCAGCGCATCAACAATATTTTCACCTGAATCAGGATATTCTTCTAAT
ACCTGGAATGCTGTTTTCCCTGGGATCGCAGAGGTGAGTAACCATGCATCATCAGGAGTACGGATAAAAT
GCTTGATGGTCGGAAGAGGCATAAATTCCGTCAGCCAGTTTAGTCTGACCATCTCATCTGTAACATCATT
GGCAACGCTACCTTTGCCATGTTTCAGAAACAACTCTGGCGCATCGGGCTTCCCATACAATCGATAGATT
GTCGCACCTGATTGCCCGACATTATCGCGAGCCCATTTATACCCATATAAATCAGCATCCATGTTGGAAT
TTAATCGCGGCCTTGAGCAAGACGTTTCCCGTTGAATATGGCTCATAACACCCCTTGTATTACTGTTTAT
GTAAGCAGACATAAGCATTTATCAGGGTTATTGTCTCATGAGCGGATACATATTTGAATGTATTTAGAAA
AATAAACAAATAGGGGTTCCGCGCACATTTCCCCGAAAAGTGCCACCTGACGTCTAAGAAACCATTATTA
TCATGACATTAACCTATAAAAATAGGCGTATCACGAGGCCCTTTCGTCTCGCGCGTTTCGGTGATGACGG
TGAAAACCTCTGACACATGCAGCTCCCGGAGACGGTCACAGCTTGTCTGTAAGCGGATGCCGGGAGCAGA
CAAGCCCGTCAGGGCGCGTCAGCGGGTGTTGGCGGGTGTCGGGGCTGGCTTAACTATGCGGCATCAGAGC
AGATTGTACTGAGAGTGCACCATATGCGGTGTGAAATACCGCACAGATGCGTAAGGAGAAAATATTACTA
CAGGCGCCATTCGCCATTCAGGCTGCGCAACTGTTGGGAAGGGCGATCGGTGCGGGCCTCTTCGCTATTA
CGCCAGCTGGCGAAAGGGGGATGTGCTGCAAGGCGATTAAGTTGGGTAACGCCAGGGTTTTCCCAGTCAC
GACGTTGTAAAACGACGGCCAGTGAGCTAGTGTAATACGACTCACTATAGGGCGCGGCCGCAGAATTCGA
GCTCGGTACCCGGGATCTCGAGGCCAGATCTCCCGGGCTCAGAAGACCGAGGGCTATTGAGACTTTTCAA
CAAAGGGTAATATCGGGAAACCTCCTCGGATTCCATTGCCCAGCTATCTGTCACTTATCGAAAGGACAGT
AGAAAAGGAAGGTGGCTCCTACAAATGCCATCATTGCGATAAAGGAAAGGCTATCGTTCAAGATGCCTCT
ACCGACAGTGGTCCCAAAGATGGACCCCCACCCACGAGGAACATCGTGGAAAAAGAAGACGTTCCAACCA
CGTCTTCAAAGCAAGTGGATTGATGTGATATCTCCACTGACGTAAGGGATGACGCACAATCCCACTATCC
TTCGCAAGACCCTTCCTCTATATAAGGAAGTTCATTTCATTTGGAGAGGACAGGCTTCTTGAGATCCTTC
AACAATTACCAACAACAACAAACAACAAACAACATTACAATTACTATTTACAATTACAGAATTCGAGCTC
GGTACCAAGCTTGGAGGCTCAGGAGGCTCCACAAGTTTGTACAAAAAAGCAGGCTTCATGGTGAGTGTGA
TTAAACCAGAGATGAAGATGAGGTACTACATGGACGGCTCCGTCAATGGGCATGAGTTCACAATTGAAGG
TGAAGGCACAGGCAGACCTTACGAGGGACATCAAGAGATGACACTACGCGTCACAATGGCCGAGGGCGGG
CCAATGCCTTTCGCGTTTGACTTAGTGTCACACGTGTTCTGTTACGGCCACAGAGTATTTACTAAATATC
CAGAAGAGATACCAGACTATTTCAAACAAGCATTTCCTGAAGGCCTGTCATGGGAAAGGTCGTTGGAGTT
CGAAGATGGTGGGTCCGCTTCAGTCAGTGCGCATATAAGCCTTAGAGGAAACACCTTCTACCACAAATCC
AAATTTACTGGGGTTAACTTTCCTGCCGATGGTCCTATCATGCAAAACCAAAGTGTTGATTGGGAGCCAT
CAACCGAGAAAATTACTGCCAGCGACGGAGTTCTGAAGGGTGATGTTACGATGTACCTAAAACTTGAAGG
ATAAGACCCAGCTTTCTTGTACAAAGTGGTTGGAGGCTCAGGAGGCTCCCCATGGATGGAGCTCCAAGAA
GTCCTGCATATGAATGAAGGTGAAGGCGATACAAGCTACGCCAAGAATGCATCCTACAATCTGGCTCTTG
CCAAGGTGAAACCTTTCCTTGAACAATGCATACGAGAATTGTTGCGGGCCAACTTGCCCAACATCAACAA
GTGCATTAAAGTTGCGGATTTGGGATGCGCTTCTGGACCAAACACACTTTTAACAGTGCGGGACATTGTG
CAAAGTATTGACAAAGTTGGCCAGGAAGAGAAGAATGAATTAGAACGTCCCACCATTCAGATTTTTCTGA
ATGATCTTTTCCAAAATGATTTCAATTCGGTTTTCAAGTTGCTGCCAAGCTTCTACCGCAAACTCGAGAA
AGAAAATGGACGCAAGATAGGATCGTGCCTAATAAGCGCAATGCCTGGCTCTTTCTACGGCAGACTCTTC
CCCGAGGAGTCCATGCATTTTTTGCACTCTTGTTACAGTGTTCATTGGTTATCTCAGGTTCCCAGCGGTT
TGGTGATTGAATTGGGGATTGGTGCAAACAAAGGGAGTATTTACTCTTCCAAAGGATGTCGTCCGCCCGT
CCAGAAGGCATATTTGGATCAATTTACGAAAGATTTTACCACATTTCTAAGGATTCATTCGAAAGAGTTG
TTTTCACGTGGCCGAATGCTCCTTACCTGCATTTGTAAAGTAGATGAATTCGACGAACCGAATCCCCTAG
ACTTACTTGACATGGCAATAAACGACTTGATTGTTGAGGGACTTCTGGAGGAAGAAAAATTGGATAGTTT
CAATATTCCATTCTTTACACCTTCAGCAGAAGAAGTAAAGTGCATAGTTGAGGAGGAAGGTTCTTGCGAA
ATTTTATATCTGGAGACTTTTAAGGCCCATTATGATGCTGCCTTCTCTATTGATGATGATTACCCAGTAA
GATCCCATGAACAAATTAAAGCAGAGTATGTGGCATCATTAATTAGATCAGTTTACGAACCCATCCTCGC
AAGTCATTTTGGAGAAGCTATTATGCCTGACTTATTCCACAGGCTTGCGAAGCATGCAGCAAAGGTTCTC
CACATGGGCAAAGGCTGCTATAATAATCTTATCATTTCTCTCGCCAAAAAGCCAGAGAAGTCAGACGTGT
AAACTAGTATCTAGAATCGTTCAAACATTTGGCAATAAAGTTTCTTAAGATTGAATCCTGTTGCCGGTCT
TGCGATGATTATCATATAATTTCTGTTGAATTACGTTAAGCATGTAATAATTAACATGTAATGCATGACG
TTATTTATGAGATGGGTTTTTATGATTAGAGTCCCGCAATTATACATTTAATACGCGATAGAAAACAAAA
TATAGCGCGCAAACTAGGATAAATTATCGCGCGCGGTGTCATCTATGTTACTAGATGCGGCCGCAATTGT
GGATCCGCTCTAGAGTCGACCTGCAGGCATGCAAGCTTGCGGCCGCGTATTCTATAGTGTCACCTAAATA
GCATGGCGTAATCATGGTCATAGCTGTTTCCTGTGTGAAATTGTTATCCGCTCACAATTCCACACAACAT
ACGAGCCGGAAGCATAAAGTGTAAAGCCTGGGGTGCCTAATGAGTGAGCTAACTCACATTAATTGCGTTG
CGCTCACTGCCCGCTTTCCAGTCGGGAAACCTGTCGTGCCAGCTGCATTAATGAATCGGCCAACGCGCGG
GGAGAGGCGGTTTGCGTATTGGGCGCTCTTCCGCTTCCTCGCTC
